Addgene plasmid #123904: MTK234_016
Purpose: Encodes the saCas9 pTRE gRNA expression cassette as a type 234 part to be used in the MTK system
Depositing lab: Hana El-Samad. Depositing organization: University of California, San Francisco (UCSF). Publication: A Toolkit for Rapid Modular Construction of Biological Circuits in Mammalian Cells. Fonseca JP, Bonny AR, Kumar GR, Ng AH, Town J, Wu QC, Aslankoohi E, Chen SY, Dods G, Harrigan P, Osimiri LC, Kistler AL, El-Samad H. ACS Synth Biol. 2019 Nov 15;8(11):2593-2606. doi: 10.1021/acssynbio.9b00322. Epub 2019 Nov 5. PubMed 31686495.
Backbone
  Vector backbone: MTK0_027
  Vector type: Mammalian Expression
Growth in bacteria
  Bacterial resistance: Chloramphenicol, 25 μg/mL
  Growth temperature: 37°C
  Growth strain: DH5alpha
  Copy number: Unknown
Gene/Insert
  Gene/Insert name: TetO-SasgRNA
  Cloning method: Restriction Enzyme; 5′ cloning site unknown (unknown if destroyed); 3′ cloning site unknown (unknown if destroyed)
Terms and licenses: Academic/Nonprofit Terms; Industry Terms: Not Available to Industry
Depositor comments: Type 234 parts are coupled promoter-coding sequence-terminator such as guide RNA cassettes, GFP dropouts in the MTK Please visit https://www.biorxiv.org/content/10.1101/506188v2 for BioRxiv preprint
How to cite: MTK234_016 was a gift from Hana El-Samad (Addgene plasmid # 123904 ; http://n2t.net/addgene:123904 ; RRID:Addgene_123904)
