[The description below was written by a language model from this plasmid's Addgene catalogue record and pLannotate feature annotations shown in this document.]
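Description:
MTK234_016 is a small part plasmid (about 2.1 kb) from the Mammalian Toolkit (MTK), a modular hierarchical cloning system for assembling genetic circuits for mammalian cells. It is built on the MTK0_027 part-entry backbone and is propagated in E. coli through a high-copy ColE1/pUC-type origin, with selection by chloramphenicol through a cat gene driven by its native promoter and followed by a lambda t0 terminator. Although catalogued as a mammalian expression vector, it has no mammalian selection marker or other mammalian maintenance elements. It serves as a donor of a part for downstream assembly rather than as a stand-alone expression construct.

The insert, TetO-SasgRNA, is a guide RNA expression cassette for the Staphylococcus aureus Cas9 system whose spacer targets the Tet-responsive pTRE promoter. In the feature table, a roughly 20 nt match to the tight TRE promoter lies immediately upstream of the Sa gRNA scaffold. This position and length fit a targeting spacer rather than a functional Tet promoter. The promoter that drives guide transcription is not annotated and the record does not state it. A loxP site is annotated upstream of the cassette, and its role is also not explained.

In MTK nomenclature, a type 234 part spans the promoter, coding sequence and terminator positions as one coupled unit, which suits self-contained elements such as guide RNA cassettes. The part is meant to be combined with other toolkit parts into transcriptional units, presumably so that SaCas9 or a derivative can be directed to TRE-containing promoters in synthetic circuits. The record does not specify the downstream application.
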