Features (pLannotate 1.2.2; 7 found; start..end, strand, type, name):
    127..715     +  rep_origin     ori: high-copy-number ColE1/pMB1/pBR322/pUC origin of replication
   1024..1057    +  protein_bind   loxP: Cre-mediated recombination occurs in the 8-bp core sequence (GCATACAT). Cre recombinase
   1145..1164    +  promoter       tight TRE promoter (fragment): Tet-responsive promoter PTight, consisting of seven tet operator sequences followed by the minimal CMV promoter
   1168..1239    +  misc_RNA       Sa gRNA scaffold (fragment): guide RNA scaffold for the Staphylococcus aureus CRISPR/Cas9 system
   1264..1298    -  terminator     lambda t0 terminator: minimal transcription terminator from phage lambda (Scholtissek and Grosse, 1987)
   1372..2028    -  CDS            cat: CAT_ECOLX - Experimental evidence at protein level: Swiss-Prot protein existence level 1. This enzyme is an effector of chloramphenicol resistance in bacteria. From Escherichia coli. This protein is used as a marker in many commonly used cloning vectors, such as pACYC184.
   2029..43      -  promoter       cat promoter (across the origin): promoter of the E. coli cat gene encoding chloramphenicol acetyltransferase
>Addgene plasmid #123904 | MTK234_016 | addgene full sequence | sequence record 250044 | Addgene NGS Result
GATCTTATTTCATTATGGTGAAAGTTGGAACCTCTTACGTGCCCGATCAATCATGACCAAAATCCCTTAA
CGTGAGTTTTCGTTCCACTGAGCGTCAGACCCCGTAGAAAAGATCAAAGGATCTTCTTGAGATCCTTTTT
TTCTGCGCGTAATCTGCTGCTTGCAAACAAAAAAACCACCGCTACCAGCGGTGGTTTGTTTGCCGGATCA
AGAGCTACCAACTCTTTTTCCGAAGGTAACTGGCTTCAGCAGAGCGCAGATACCAAATACTGTTCTTCTA
GTGTAGCCGTAGTTAGGCCACCACTTCAAGAACTCTGTAGCACCGCCTACATACCTCGCTCTGCTAATCC
TGTTACCAGTGGCTGCTGCCAGTGGCGATAAGTCGTGTCTTACCGGGTTGGACTCAAGACGATAGTTACC
GGATAAGGCGCAGCGGTCGGGCTGAACGGGGGGTTCGTGCACACAGCCCAGCTTGGAGCGAACGACCTAC
ACCGAACTGAGATACCTACAGCGTGAGCTATGAGAAAGCGCCACGCTTCCCGAAGGGAGAAAGGCGGACA
GGTATCCGGTAAGCGGCAGGGTCGGAACAGGAGAGCGCACGAGGGAGCTTCCAGGGGGAAACGCCTGGTA
TCTTTATAGTCCTGTCGGGTTTCGCCACCTCTGACTTGAGCGTCGATTTTTGTGATGCTCGTCAGGGGGG
CGGAGCCTATGGAAAAACGCCAGCAACGCGGCCTTTTTACGGTTCCTGGCCTTTTGCTGGCCTTTTGCTC
ACATGTTCTTTCCTGCGTTATCCCCTGATTCTGTGGATAACCGTAGTCGGTCTCAAACGGATCCGACGCG
CCATCTCTAGGCCCGCGCCGGCCCCCTCGCACGGACTTGTGGGAGAAGCTCGGCTACTCCCCTGCCCCGG
TTAATTTGCATATAATATTTCCTAGTAACTATAGAGGCTTAATGTGCGATAAAAGACAGATAATCTGTTC
TTTTTAATACTAGCTACATTTTACATGATAGGCTTGGATTTCTATAACTTCGTATAGCATACATTATACG
AAGTTATAAACAGCACAAAAGGAAACTCACCCTAACTGTAAAGTAATTGTGTGTTTTGAGACTATAAGTA
TCCCTTGGAGAACCACCTTGTTGGTTACTCCCTATCAGTGATAGTTATAGTACTCTGGAAACAGAATCTA
CTATAACAAGGCAAAATGCCGTGTTTATCTCGTCAACTTGTTGGCGAGATTTTTTTGCTGTGAGACCAGA
CCAATAAAAAACGCCCGGCGGCAACCGAGCGTTCTGAACAAATCCAGATGGAGTTCTGAGGTCATTACTG
GATCTATCAACAGGAGTCCAAGCGAGCTCGATATCAAATTACGCCCCGCCCTGCCACTCATCGCAGTACT
GTTGTAATTCATTAAGCATTCTGCCGACATGGAAGCCATCACAAACGGCATGATGAACCTGAATCGCCAG
CGGCATCAGCACCTTGTCGCCTTGCGTATAATATTTGCCCATGGTGAAAACGGGGGCGAAGAAGTTGTCC
ATATTGGCCACGTTTAAATCAAAACTGGTGAAACTCACCCAGGGATTGGCTGAAACGAAAAACATATTCT
CAATAAACCCTTTAGGGAAATAGGCCAGGTTTTCACCGTAACACGCCACATCTTGCGAATATATGTGTAG
AAACTGCCGGAAATCGTCGTGGTATTCACTCCAGAGCGATGAAAACGTTTCAGTTTGCTCATGGAAAACG
GTGTAACAAGGGTGAACACTATCCCATATCACCAGCTCACCGTCTTTCATTGCCATACGAAATTCCGGAT
GAGCATTCATCAGGCGGGCAAGAATGTGAATAAAGGCCGGATAAAACTTGTGCTTATTTTTCTTTACGGT
CTTTAAAAAGGCCGTAATATCCAGCTGAACGGTCTGGTTATAGGTACATTGAGCAACTGACTGAAATGCC
TCAAAATGTTCTTTACGATGCCATTGGGATATATCAACGGTGGTATATCCAGTGATTTTTTTCTCCATTT
TAGCTTCCTTAGCTCCTGAAAATCTCGATAACTCAAAAAATACGCCCGGTAGT
